>Addgene plasmid #149465 | pKLxR5 | addgene full sequence | sequence record 311936 | Addgene NGS Result
GGTGGCACTTTTCGGGGATCGTGGAAACGATAGGCCTATGCCATGCGGGTCAAGGCGACTTCCGGCAAGC
TATACGCGCCCTAGAATTGTCAATTTTAATCCTCTGTTTATCGGCAGTTCGTAGAGCGCGCCGTGCGTCC
CGAGCGATACTGAGCGAAGCAAGTGCGTCGAGCAGTGCCCGCTTGTTCCTGAAATGCCAGTAAAGCGCTG
GCTGCTGAACCCCCAGCCGGAACTGACCCCACAAGGCCCTAGCGTTTGCAATGCACCAGGTCATCATTGA
CCCAGGCGTGTTCCACCAGGCCGCTGCCTCGCAACTCTTCGCAGGCTTCGCCGACCTGCTCGCGCCACTT
CTTCACGCGGGTGGAATCCGATCCGCACATGAGGCGGAAGGTTTCCAGCTTGAGCGGGTACGGCTCCCGG
TGCGAGCTGAAATAGTCGAACATCCGTCGGGCCGTCGGCGACAGCTTGCGGTACTTCTCCCATATGAATT
TCGTGTAGTGGTCGCCAGCAAACAGCACGACGATTTCCTCGTCGATCAGGACCTGGCAACGGGACGTTTT
CTTGCCACGGTCCAGGACGCGGAAGCGGTGCAGCAGCGACACCGATTCCAGGTGCCCAACGCGGTCGGAC
GTGAAGCCCATCGCCGTCGCCTGTAGGCGCGACAGGCATTCCTCGGCCTTCGTGTAATACCGGCCATTGA
TCGACCAGCCCAGGTCCTGGCAAAGCTCGTAGAACGTGAAGGTGATCGGCTCGCCGATAGGGGTGCGCTT
CGCGTACTCCAACACCTGCTGCCACACCAGTTCGTCATCGTCGGCCCGCAGCTCGACGCCGGTGTAGGTG
ATCTTCACGTCCTTGTTGACGTGGAAAATGACCTTGTTTTGCAGCGCCTCGCGCGGGATTTTCTTGTTGC
GCGTGGTGAACAGGGCAGAGCGGGCCGTGTCGTTTGGCATCGCTCGCATCGTGTCCGGCCACGGCGCAAT
ATCGAACAAGGAAAGCTGCATTTCCTTGATCTGCTGCTTCGTGTGTTTCAGCAACGCGGCCTGCTTGGCC
TCGCTGACCTGTTTTGCCAGGTCCTCGCCGGCGGTTTTTCGCTTCTTGGTCGTCATAGTTCCTCGCGTGT
CGATGGTCATCGACTTCGCCAAACCTGCCGCCTCCTGTTCGAGACGACGCGAACGCTCCACGGCGGCCGA
TGGCGCGGGCAGGGCAGGGGGAGCCAGTTGCACGCTGTCGCGCTCGATCTTGGCCGTAGCTTGCTGGACC
ATCGAGCCGACGGACTGGAAGGTTTCGCGGGGCGCACGCATGACGGTGCGGCTTGCGATGGTTTCGGCAT
CCTCGGCGGAAAACCCCGCGTCGATCAGTTCTTGCCTGTATGCCTTCCGGTCAAACGTCCGATTCATTCA
CCCTCCTTGCGGGATTGCCCCGACTCACGCCGGGGCAATGTGCCCTTATTCCTGATTTGACCCGCCTGGT
GCCTTGGTGTCCAGATAATCCACCTTATCGGCAATGAAGTCGGTCCCGTAGACCGTCTGGCCGTCCTTCT
CGTACTTGGTATTCCGAATCTTGCCCTGCACGAATACCAGCTCCGCGAAGTCGCTCTTCTTGATGGAGCG
CATGGGGACGTGCTTGGCAATCACGCGCACCCCCCGGCCGTTTTAGCGGCTAAAAAAGTCATGGCTCTGC
CCTCGGGCGGACCACGCCCATCATGACCTTGCCAAGCTCGTCCTGCTTCTCTTCGATCTTCGCCAGCAGG
GCGAGGATCGTGGCATCACCGAACCGCGCCGTGCGCGGGTCGTCGGTGAGCCAGAGTTTCAGCAGGCCGC
CCAGGCGGCCCAGGTCGCCATTGATGCGGGCCAGCTCGCGGACGTGCTCATAGTCCACGACGCCCGTGAT
TTTGTAGCCCTGGCCGACGGCCAGCAGGTAGGCCTACAGGCTCATGCCGGCCGCCGCCGCCTTTTCCTCA
ATCGCTCTTCGTTCGTCTGGAAGGCAGTACACCTTGATAGGTGGGCTGCCCTTCCTGGTTGGCTTGGTTT
CATCAGCCATCCGCTTGCCCTCATCTGTTACGCCGGCGGTAGCCGGCCAGCCTCGCAGAGCAGGATTCCC
GTTGAGCACCGCCAGGTGCGAATAAGGGACAGTGAAGAAGGAACACCCGCTCGCGGGTGGGCCTACTTCA
CCTATCCTGCCCGGCTGACGCCGTTGGATACACCAAGGAAAGTCTACACGAACCCTTTGGCAAAATCCTG
TATATCGTGCGAAAAAGGATGGATATACCGAAAAAATCGCTATAATGACCCCGAAGCAGGGTTATGCAGC
GGAAAAGATCCGTCGACCCTTTCCGACGCTCACCGGGCTGGTTGCCCTCGCCGCTGGGCTGGCGGCCGTC
TATGGCCCTGCAAACGCGCCAGAAACGCCGTCGAAGCCGTGTGCGAGACACCGCGGCCGCCGGCGTTGTG
GATACCTCGCGGAAAACTTGGCCCTCACTGACAGATGAGGGGCGGACGTTGACACTTGAGGGGCCGACTC
ACCCGGCGCGGCGTTGACAGATGAGGGGCAGGCTCGATTTCGGCCGGCGACGTGGAGCTGGCCAGCCTCG
CAAATCGGCGAAAACGCCTGATTTTACGCGAGTTTCCCACAGATGATGTGGACAAGCCTGGGGATAAGTG
CCCTGCGGTATTGACACTTGAGGGGCGCGACTACTGACAGATGAGGGGCGCGATCCTTGACACTTGAGGG
GCAGAGTGCTGACAGATGAGGGGCGCACATATTGACATTTGAGGGGCTGTCCACAGGCAGAAAATCCAGC
ATTTGCAAGGGTTTCCGCCAGTTTTTCGGCCACCGCTAACCTGTCTTTTAACCTGCTTTTAAACCAATAT
TTATAAACCTTGTTTTTAACCAGGGCTGCGCCCTGTGCGCGTGACCGCGCACGCCGAAGGGGGGTGCCCC
CCCTTCTCGAACCCTCCCGGCCCGCTAACGCGGGCCTCCCATCCCCCCAGGGGCTGCGCCCCTCGGCCGC
GAACGGCCTCACCCCAAAAATGGCAGCCAAGCTGACCACTTCTGCGCTCGGCCCTTCCGGCTGGCTGGTT
TATTGCTGATAAATCTGGAGCCGGTGAGCGTGGGTCTCGCGGTATCATTGCAGCACTGGGGCCAGATGGT
AAGCCCTCCCGTATCGTAGTTATCTACACGACGGGGAGTCAGGCAACTATGGATGAACGAAATAGACAGA
TCGCTGAGATAGGTGCCTCACTGATTAAGCATTGGTAACTGTCAGACCAAGTTTACTCATATATACTTTA
GATTGATTTAAAACTTCATTTTTAATTTAAAAGGATCTAGGTGAAGATCCTTTTTGATAATCTCATGACC
AAAATCCCTTAACGTGAGTTTTCGTTCCACTGAGCGTCAGACCCCGTAGAAAAGATCAAAGGATCTTCTT
GAGATCCTTTTTTTCTGCGCGTAATCTGCTGCTTGCAAACAAAAAAACCACCGCTACCAGCGGTGGTTTG
TTTGCCGGATCAAGAGCTACCAACTCTTTTTCCGAAGGTAACTGGCTTCAGCAGAGCGCAGATACCAAAT
ACTGTTCTTCTAGTGTAGCCGTAGTTAGGCCACCACTTCAAGAACTCTGTAGCACCGCCTACATACCTCG
CTCTGCTAATCCTGTTACCAGTGGCTGCTGCCAGTGGCGATAAGTCGTGTCTTACCGGGTTGGACTCAAG
ACGATAGTTACCGGATAAGGCGCAGCGGTCGGGCTGAACGGGGGGTTCGTGCACACAGCCCAGCTTGGAG
CGAACGACCTACACCGAACTGAGATACCTACAGCGTGAGCTATGAGAAAGCGCCACGCTTCCCGAAGGGA
GAAAGGCGGACAGGTATCCGGTAAGCGGCAGGGTCGGAACAGGAGAGCGCACGAGGGAGCTTCCAGGGGG
AAACGCCTGGTATCTTTATAGTCCTGTCGGGTTTCGCCACCTCTGACTTGAGCGTCGATTTTTGTGATGC
TCGTCAGGGGGGCGGAGCCTATGGAAAAACGCCAGCAACGCGGCCTTTTTACGGTTCCTGGCCTTTTGCT
GGCCTTTTCGTTTAAGGGCACCAATAACTGCCTTAAAAAAATTACGCCCCGCCCTGCCACTCATCGCAGT
ACGGCCTATTGGTTAAAAAATGAGCTGATTTAACAAAAATTTAACGCGAATTTTAACAAAATATTAACGC
TTACAATTTCCATTCGCCATTCAGGCTGCGCAACTGTTGGGAAGGGCGATCGGTGCGGGCCTCTTCGCTA
TTACGCCAGCTGGCGAAAGGGGGATGTGCTGCAAGGCGATTAAGTTGGGTAACGCCAGGGTTTTCCCAGT
CACGACGTTGTAAAACGACGGCCAGTGATCAATTTTTAAAGTATGGGCAATCAATTGCTCCTGTTAAAAT
TGCTTTAGAAATACTTTGGCAGCGGTTTGTTGTATTGAGTTTCATTTGCGCATTGGTTAAATGGAAAGTG
ACAGTACGCTCACTGCAACCTAATATTTTTGAAATATCCCAAGAGCTTTTTCCTTCGCATGCCCACGCTA
AACATTCTTTTTCTCTTTTGGTTAAATCGTTGTTTGATTTATTATTTGCTATATTTATTTTTCGATAATT
ATCAACTAGAGAAGGAACAATTAATGGTATGTTCATACACGCATGTAAAAATAAACTATCTATATAGTTG
TCTTTTTCTGAATGTGCAAAACTAAGCATTCCGAAGCCATTGTTAGCCGTATGAATAGGGAAACTAAACC
CAGTGATAAGACCTGATGTTTTCGCTTCTTTAATTACATTTGGAGATTTTTTATTTACAGCATTGTTTTC
AAATATATTCCAATTAATTGGTGAATGATTGGAGTTAGAATAATCTACTATAGGATCATATTTTATCAAA
TTAGCGTCATCATAATATTGCCTCCATTTTTTAGGGTAATTATCTAGGATTGAAATATCAGATTTAACCA
TAGAATGAGGATAAATGATCGCGAGTAAATAATATTCACAATGTACCATTTTAGTCATATCAGATAAGCA
TTGATTAATATCATTATTGCTTCTACAAGCTTTAATTTTATTAATTATTCTGTATGTGTCGTCGGCATTT
ATGTTTTTCATTCTGCCCCTCCGAAAGGCTTAAGTCCTCGCGTAGTACCTGGGCGCTATCATGCCATACC
GCGAAAGGTTTTGCGCCATTCGATGGCGCGCCGCCCAATTATTGAAGGCCTCCCTAACGGGGGGCCTTTT
TTTGTTTCTGGTCTCCCGCTTAACGATCGTTGGCTGACCTGTAGGATCGTACAGGTTTACGCAAGAAAAT
GGTTTGTTACAGTCGAATAAAAGCTGTCACCGGATGTGCTTTCCGGTCTGATGAGTCCGTGAGGACGAAA
CAGCCTCTACAAATAATTTTGTTTAAGAACTGGGAAGAGCGCAGATTAAAGAGGAGAAATACTAGATGGC
TTCCTCCGAAGACGTTATCAAAGAGTTCATGCGTTTCAAAGTTCGTATGGAAGGTTCCGTTAACGGTCAC
GAGTTCGAAATCGAAGGTGAAGGTGAAGGTCGTCCGTACGAAGGTACCCAGACCGCTAAACTGAAAGTTA
CCAAAGGTGGTCCGCTGCCGTTCGCTTGGGACATCCTGTCCCCGCAGTTCCAGTACGGTTCCAAAGCTTA
CGTTAAACACCCGGCTGACATCCCGGACTACCTGAAACTGTCCTTCCCGGAAGGTTTCAAATGGGAACGT
GTTATGAACTTCGAAGACGGTGGTGTTGTTACCGTTACCCAGGACTCCTCCCTGCAAGACGGTGAGTTCA
TCTACAAAGTTAAACTGCGTGGTACCAACTTCCCGTCCGACGGTCCGGTTATGCAGAAAAAAACCATGGG
TTGGGAAGCTTCCACCGAACGTATGTACCCGGAAGACGGTGCTCTGAAAGGTGAAATCAAAATGCGTCTG
AAACTGAAAGACGGTGGTCACTACGACGCTGAAGTTAAAACCACCTACATGGCTAAAAAACCGGTTCAGC
TGCCGGGTGCTTACAAAACCGACATCAAACTGGACATCACCTCCCACAACGAAGACTACACCATCGTTGA
ACAGTACGAACGTGCTGAAGGTCGTCACTCCACCGGTGCTTAATAACGCTGATAGTGCTAGTGTAGATCG
CGCTTTCCAGTCGGGAAACCTGTCGTGCCAGCTGCATTAATGAATCGGCCAACGCGCGGGGAGAGGCGGT
TTGCGTATTGGGCGCATGCATAAAAACTGTTGTAATTCATTAAGCATTCTGCCGACATGGAAGCCATCAC
AAACGGCATGATGAACCTGAATCGCCAGCGGCATCAGCACCTTGTCGCCTTGCGTATAATATTTGCCCAT
GGACGCACACCGTGGAAACGGATGAAGGCACGAACCCAGTTGACATAAGCCTGTTCGGTTCGTAAACTGT
AATGCAAGTAGCGTATGCGCTCACGCAACTGGTCCAGAACCTTGACCGAACGCAGCGGTGGTAACGGCGC
AGTGGCGGTTTTCATGGCTTGTTATGACTGTTTTTTTGTACAGTCTATGCCTCGGGCATCCAAGCAGCAA
GCGCGTTACGCCGTGGGTCGATGTTTGATGTTATGGAGCAGCAACGATGTTACGCAGCAGCAACGATGTT
ACGCAGCAGGGCAGTCGCCCTAAAACAAAGTTAGGTGGCTCAAGTATGGGCATCATTCGCACATGTAGGC
TCGGCCCTGACCAAGTCAAATCCATGCGGGCTGCTCTTGATCTTTTCGGTCGTGAGTTCGGAGACGTAGC
CACCTACTCCCAACATCAGCCGGACTCCGATTACCTCGGGAACTTGCTCCGTAGTAAGACATTCATCGCG
CTTGCTGCCTTCGACCAAGAAGCGGTTGTTGGCGCTCTCGCGGCTTACGTTCTGCCCAAGTTTGAGCAGC
CGCGTAGTGAGATCTATATCTATGATCTCGCAGTCTCCGGAGAGCACCGGAGGCAGGGCATTGCCACCGC
GCTCATCAATCTCCTCAAGCATGAGGCCAACGCGCTTGGTGCTTATGTGATCTACGTGCAAGCAGATTAC
GGTGACGATCCCGCAGTGGCTCTCTATACAAAGTTGGGCATACGGGAAGAAGTGATGCACTTTGATATCG
ACCCAAGTACCGCCACCTAACAATTCGTTCAAGCCGAGATCGGCTTCCCGGCCGCGGAGTTGTTCGGTAA
ATTGTCACAACGCCGCA
Features (pLannotate 1.2.2; 19 found; start..end, strand, type, name):
     77..229     -  CDS            tetR (fragment): TETR1_ECOLX - Experimental evidence at protein level: Swiss-Prot protein existence level 1. TetR is the repressor of the tetracycline resistance element; its N-terminal region forms a helix-turn-helix structure and binds DNA. Binding of tetracycline to TetR reduces the repressor affinity for the tetracycline resistance gene (tetA) promoter operator sites. From Escherichia coli.
    249..1397    -  CDS            trfA: trans-acting replication protein that binds to and activates oriV
   1527..1631    -  CDS            traI (fragment): TRAI6_ECOLX - Experimental evidence at protein level: Swiss-Prot protein existence level 1. The initiation process of transfer DNA synthesis requires the interaction of at least three plasmid-specific components (TraH, I, and J) at the transfer origin resulting in the assembly of a specialised nucleoprotein complex - the relaxosome. Site- and strand-specific cleavage at the transfer origin is dependent on TraI and TraJ. From Escherichia coli.
   1669..2040    -  CDS            traJ: oriT-recognizing protein; traJ
   2073..2182    -  oriT           oriT: incP origin of transfer
   2328..3036    +  rep_origin     oriV: incP origin of replication
   3044..3257    +  CDS            bla(M) (fragment): β-lactamase lacking the signal sequence; bla(M); allows cytosolic expression of β-lactamase
   3429..4017    +  rep_origin     ori: high-copy-number ColE1/pMB1/pBR322/pUC origin of replication
   4101..4132    -  CDS            CmR (fragment): chloramphenicol acetyltransferase confers resistance to chloramphenicol
   4132..4209    +  rep_origin     M13 ori (fragment): M13 bacteriophage origin of replication; arrow indicates direction of (+) strand synthesis
   4213..4368    -  CDS            lacZα (fragment): LacZα fragment of β-galactosidase; lacZ fragment
   4372..5121    -  CDS            luxR: LUXR_ALIFS - Experimental evidence at protein level: Swiss-Prot protein existence level 1. Transcriptional activator of the bioluminescence operon. Binds to the OHHL autoinducer. From Aliivibrio fischeri (Vibrio fischeri).
   5161..5206    -  promoter       lacI promoter (fragment): lacI
   5344..5393    +  misc_RNA       sTRSV HHRz: hammerhead ribozyme from the tobacco ringspot virus satellite RNA (Khvorova et al., 2003)
   5456..6130    +  CDS            mRFP1: mRFP1 is a basic (constitutively fluorescent) red fluorescent protein published in 2002, derived from Discosoma sp.. It is reported to be a somewhat slowly-maturing monomer with low acid sensitivity.
   6161..6245    -  CDS            lacI (fragment): lac repressor; lacI; The lac repressor binds to the lac operator to inhibit transcription in E. coli. This inhibition can be relieved by adding lactose or isopropyl-β-D-thiogalactopyranoside (IPTG).
   6256..6372    -  CDS            CmR (fragment): chloramphenicol acetyltransferase; cat; confers resistance to chloramphenicol
   6410..6438    +  promoter       Pc promoter: intI1 (promoter lies within the coding sequence); class 1 integron promoter
   6627..7160    +  CDS            GmR: gentamycin acetyltransferase; aacC1; confers resistance to gentamycin
