[The description below was written by a language model from this plasmid's Addgene catalogue record and pLannotate feature annotations shown in this document.]
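Description:
pKLxR5 is a 7.2 kb broad-host-range bacterial expression vector from a toolbox of plasmids built for controlled gene expression across the Proteobacteria. It carries two replication systems. The RK2 (IncP) oriV, together with the trfA gene whose product binds and activates it, supports maintenance in diverse Gram-negative hosts. A pUC-type ColE1 origin gives high copy number in E. coli cloning strains. An IncP oriT with the adjacent traJ gene is also annotated, so the plasmid should be mobilizable by conjugation from a donor that supplies the remaining RK2 transfer functions. Selection is by gentamicin, through an aacC1 acetyltransferase gene downstream of a class 1 integron Pc promoter.

The payload is a LuxR-based inducible reporter cassette. The Aliivibrio fischeri luxR gene sits on the reverse strand beside a lacI promoter fragment, which presumably drives its constitutive expression. LuxR is a transcriptional activator that binds an acyl-homoserine lactone autoinducer (OHHL) and then switches on its target promoter, recorded here as PLuxB. That promoter is not itself annotated in the feature table, but would lie in the divergent region upstream of mRFP1. An sTRSV hammerhead ribozyme lies between that region and the mRFP1 coding sequence. Such ribozymes are commonly used as insulators that cleave the 5' leader, making expression less dependent on promoter context. The catalogue notes that part of the plasmid derives from a previously deposited sensor strain.

Short fragments annotated as tetR, traI, bla, CmR, lacZα, lacI and M13 ori appear to be non-functional remnants of earlier constructions. The plasmid serves to characterise autoinducer-dependent induction by red fluorescence in various hosts. The record does not say so, but mRFP1 could presumably be replaced by a gene of interest.
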