Addgene plasmid #149465: pKLxR5
Purpose: Broad-Host range expression vector, RK2 and pUC origin, LuxR activator, PLuxB promoter, mRFP, Gentamicin Resistance Marker.
Depositing lab: Christopher Reisch. Depositing organization: University of Florida. Publication: A plasmid toolbox for controlled gene expression across the Proteobacteria. Schuster LA, Reisch CR. Nucleic Acids Res. 2021 Jun 14. pii: 6298615. doi: 10.1093/nar/gkab496. PubMed 34125913.
Backbone
  Vector backbone: Unspecified
  Vector type: Bacterial Expression, Synthetic Biology
Growth in bacteria
  Bacterial resistance: Gentamicin, 10 μg/mL
  Growth temperature: 37°C
  Growth strain: DH5alpha
  Copy number: High Copy
Gene/Insert
  Gene/Insert name: LuxR-mRFP
  Species: Synthetic
  Promoter: PLuxB
  Cloning method: Ligation Independent Cloning
Resource information
  A portion of this plasmid was derived from a plasmid made by: sAJM.1506 was received from Addgene from a deposit by Christopher Voight (Addgene plasmid # 108254)
Terms and licenses: Academic/Nonprofit Terms; Industry Terms: Not Available to Industry
How to cite: pKLxR5 was a gift from Christopher Reisch (Addgene plasmid # 149465 ; http://n2t.net/addgene:149465 ; RRID:Addgene_149465)
